>Addgene plasmid #132392 | pOlyA(E69A) | addgene full sequence | sequence record 311090 | Addgene NGS Result
GGAATTGTGAGCGGATAACAATTCCCCTCTAGAAATAATTTTGTTTAACTTTAAGAAGGAGATATACATA
TGGCGTACGCCCAATGGGTCATCATTATCATCCACAACGTCGGATCTCAAGACGTGAAGATCAAGAACCT
CAAGGCTTCCTGGGGGAAGCTTCACGCTGACGGTGACAAAGACGCTGAAGTCTCAGCAAGCAACTACGAA
GGAAAGATCGTCAAGCCTGACGAGAAGCTCCAGATCAACGCCTCTGGCAGATCAGATGCCGCCGCGGGCA
CGACCGGAACCTTCGATCTTGTCGACCCTGCCGATGGCGACAAGCAGGTCCGCCACTTCTACTGGGACTC
TCCCTGGGGCAGCAAAACCAACACTTGGACCGTTAGCGGCTCCAACACCAAGTGGATGATCGAGTACTCT
GGGCAGAACTTGGACAGCGGTGCCCTCGGCACCATCACCGTCGACACCTTGAAGAAGGGGAACCTGGTTC
CGCGCGGCAGCGAAGGCAAAAGCGGCTGCGGCCTCGAGCACCACCACCACCACCACTGAGATCCGGCTGC
TAACAAAGCCCGAAAGGAAGCTGAGTTGGCTGCTGCCACCGCTGAGCAATAACTAGCATAACCCCTTGGG
GCCTCTAAACGGGTCTTGAGGGGTTTTTTGCTGAAAGGAGGAACTATATCCGGATTGGCGAATGGG
[124 nt withheld, positions 697-820]
C
[91 nt withheld, positions 822-912]
A
[49 nt withheld, positions 914-962]
CCTTTGACGTTGGAGTCCACGTTCTTT
[37 nt withheld, positions 990-1026]
ACCCTATCTCGGTCTATTCTTTTGATTTATAAGGGATTTTGCCGATTTCGGCCTATTGGTTAAAAAATGA
GCTGATTTAACAAAAATTTAACGCGAATTTTAACAAAATATTAACGCTTACAATTTAGGTGGCACTTTTC
GGGGAAATGTGCGCGGAACCCCTATTTGTTTATTTTTCTAAATACATTCAAATATGTATCCGCTCATGAG
ACAATAACCCTGATAAATGCTTCAATAATATTGAAAAAGGAAGAGTATGAGTATTCAACATTTCCGTGTC
GCCCTTATTCCCTTTTTTGCGGCATTTTGCCTTCCTGTTTTTGCTCACCCAGAAACGCTGGTGAAAGTAA
AAGATGCTGAAGATCAGTTGGGTGCACGAGTGGGTTACATCGAACTGGATCTCAACAGCGGTAAGATCCT
TGAGAGTTTTCGCCCCGAAGAACGTTTTCCAATGATGAGCACTTTTAAAGTTCTGCTATGTGGCGCGGTA
TTATCCCGTATTGACGCCGGGCAAGAGCAACTCGGTCGCCGCATACACTATTCTCAGAATGACTTGGTTG
AGTACTCACCAGTCACAGAAAAGCATCTTACGGATGGCATGACAGTAAGAGAATTATGCAGTGCTGCCAT
AACCATGAGTGATAACACTGCGGCCAACTTACTTCTGACAACGATCGGAGGACCGAAGGAGCTAACCGCT
TTTTTGCACAACATGGGGGATCATGTAACTCGCCTTGATCGTTGGGAACCGGAGCTGAATGAAGCCATAC
CAAACGACGAGCGTGACACCACGATGCCTGCAGCAATGGCAACAACGTTGCGCAAACTATTAACTGGCGA
ACTACTTACTCTAGCTTCCCGGCAACAATTAATAGACTGGATGGAGGCGGATAAAGTTGCAGGACCACTT
CTGCGCTCGGCCCTTCCGGCTGGCTGGTTTATTGCTGATAAATCTGGAGCCGGTGAGCGTGGGTCTCGCG
GTATCATTGCAGCACTGGGGCCAGATGGTAAGCCCTCCCGTATCGTAGTTATCTACACGACGGGGAGTCA
GGCAACTATGGATGAACGAAATAGACAGATCGCTGAGATAGGTGCCTCACTGATTAAGCATTGGTAACTG
TCAGACCAAGTTTACTCATATATACTTTAGATTGATTTAAAACTTCATTTTTAATTTAAAAGGATCTAGG
TGAAGATCCTTTTTGATAATCTCATGACCAAAATCCCTTAACGTGAGTTTTCGTTCCACTGAGCGTCAGA
CCCCGTAGAAAAGATCAAAGGATCTTCTTGAGATCCTTTTTTTCTGCGCGTAATCTGCTGCTTGCAAACA
AAAAAACCACCGCTACCAGCGGTGGTTTGTTTGCCGGATCAAGAGCTACCAACTCTTTTTCCGAAGGTAA
CTGGCTTCAGCAGAGCGCAGATACCAAATACTGTCCTTCTAGTGTAGCCGTAGTTAGGCCACCACTTCAA
GAACTCTGTAGCACCGCCTACATACCTCGCTCTGCTAATCCTGTTACCAGTGGCTGCTGCCAGTGGCGAT
AAGTCGTGTCTTACCGGGTTGGACTCAAGACGATAGTTACCGGATAAGGCGCAGCGGTCGGGCTGAACGG
GGGGTTCGTGCACACAGCCCAGCTTGGAGCGAACGACCTACACCGAACTGAGATACCTACAGCGTGAGCT
ATGAGAAAGCGCCACGCTTCCCGAAGGGAGAAAGGCGGACAGGTATCCGGTAAGCGGCAGGGTCGGAACA
GGAGAGCGCACGAGGGAGCTTCCAGGGGGAAACGCCTGGTATCTTTATAGTCCTGTCGGGTTTCGCCACC
TCTGACTTGAGCGTCGATTTTTGTGATGCTCGTCAGGGGGGCGGAGCCTATGGAAAAACGCCAGCAACGC
GGCCTTTTTACGGTTCCTGGCCTTTTGCTGGCCTTTTGCTCACATGTTCTTTCCTGCGTTATCCCCTGAT
TCTGTGGATAACCGTATTACCGCCTTTGAGTGAGCTGATACCGCTCGCCGCAGCCGAACGACCGAGCGCA
GCGAGTCAGTGAGCGAGGAAGCGGAAGAGCGCCTGATGCGGTATTTTCTCCTTACGCATCTGTGCGGTAT
TTCACACCGCAATGGTGCACTCTCAGTACAATCTGCTCTGATGCCGCATAGTTAAGCCAGTATACACTCC
GCTATCGCTACGTGACTGGGTCATGGCTGCGCCCCGACACCCGCCAACACCCGCTGACGCGCCCTGACGG
GCTTGTCTGCTCCCGGCATCCGCTTACAGACAAGCTGTGACCGTCTCCGGGAGCTGCATGTGTCAGAGGT
TTTCACCGTCATCACCGAAACGCGCGAGGCAGCTGCGGTAAAGCTCATCAGCGTGGTCGTGAAGCGATTC
ACAGATGTCTGCCTGTTCATCCGCGTCCAGCTCGTTGAGTTTCTCCAGAAGCGTTAATGTCTGGCTTCTG
ATAAAGCGGGCCATGTTAAGGGCGGTTTTTTCCTGTTTGGTCACTGATGCCTCCGTGTAAGGGGGATTTC
TGTTCATGGGGGTAATGATACCGATGAAACGAGAGAGGATGCTCACGATACGGGTTACTGATGATGAACA
TGCCCGGTTACTGGAACGTTGTGAGGGTAAACAACTGGCGGTATGGATGCGGCGGGACCAGAGAAAAATC
ACTCAGGGTCAATGCCAGCGCTTCGTTAATACAGATGTAGGTGTTCCACAGGGTAGCCAGCAGCATCCTG
CGATGCAGATCCGGAACATAATGGTGCAGGGCGCTGACTTCCGCGTTTCCAGACTTTACGAAACACGGAA
ACCGAAGACCATTCATGTTGTTGCTCAGGTCGCAGACGTTTTGCAGCAGCAGTCGCTTCACGTTCGCTCG
CGTATCGGTGATTCATTCTGCTAACCAGTAAGGCAACCCCGCCAGCCTAGCCGGGTCCTCAACGACAGGA
GCACGATCATGCGCACCCGTGGGGCCGCCATGCCGGCGATAATGGCCTGCTTCTCGCCGAAACGTTTGGT
GGCGGGACCAGTGACGAAGGCTTGAGCGAGGGCGTGCAAGATTCCGAATACCGCAAGCGACAGGCCGATC
ATCGTCGCGCTCCAGCGAAAGCGGTCCTCGCCGAAAATGACCCAGAGCGCTGCCGGCACCTGTCCTACGA
GTTGCATGATAAAGAAGACAGTCATAAGTGCGGCGACGATAGTCATGCCCCGCGCCCACCGGAAGGAGCT
GACTGGGTTGAAGGCTCTCAAGGGCATCGGTCGAGATCCCGGTGCCTAATGAGTGAGCTAACTTACATTA
ATTGCGTTGCGCTCACTGCCCGCTTTCCAGTCGGGAAACCTGTCGTGCCAGCTGCATTAATGAATCGGCC
AACGCGCGGGGAGAGGCGGTTTGCGTATTGGGCGCCAGGGTGGTTTTTCTTTTCACCAGTGAGACGGGCA
ACAGCTGATTGCCCTTCACCGCCTGGCCCTGAGAGAGTTGCAGCAAGCGGTCCACGCTGGTTTGCCCCAG
CAGGCGAAAATCCTGTTTGATGGTGGTTAACGGCGGGATATAACATGAGCTGTCTTCGGTATCGTCGTAT
CCCACTACCGAGATATCCGCACCAACGCGCAGCCCGGACTCGGTAATGGCGCGCATTGCGCCCAGCGCCA
TCTGATCGTTGGCAACCAGCATCGCAGTGGGAACGATGCCCTCATTCAGCATTTGCATGGTTTGTTGAAA
ACCGGACATGGCACTCCAGTCGCCTTCCCGTTCCGCTATCGGCTGAATTTGATTGCGAGTGAGATATTTA
TGCCAGCCAGCCAGACGCAGACGCGCCGAGACAGAACTTAATGGGCCCGCTAACAGCGCGATTTGCTGGT
GACCCAATGCGACCAGATGCTCCACGCCCAGTCGCGTACCGTCTTCATGGGAGAAAATAATACTGTTGAT
GGGTGTCTGGTCAGAGACATCAAGAAATAACGCCGGAACATTAGTGCAGGCAGCTTCCACAGCAATGGCA
TCCTGGTCATCCAGCGGATAGTTAATGATCAGCCCACTGACGCGTTGCGCGAGAAGATTGTGCACCGCCG
CTTTACAGGCTTCGACGCCGCTTCGTTCTACCATCGACACCACCACGCTGGCACCCAGTTGATCGGCGCG
AGATTTAATCGCCGCGACAATTTGCGACGGCGCGTGCAGGGCCAGACTGGAGGTGGCAACGCCAATCAGC
AACGACTGTTTGCCCGCCAGTTGTTGTGCCACGCGGTTGGGAATGTAATTCAGCTCCGCCATCGCCGCTT
CCACTTTTTCCCGCGTTTTCGCAGAAACGTGGCTGGCCTGGTTCACCACGCGGGAAACGGTCTGATAAGA
GACACCGGCATACTCTGCGACATCGTATAACGTTACTGGTTTCACATTCACCACCCTGAATTGACTCTCT
TCCGGGCGCTATCATGCCATACCGCGAAAGGTTTTGCGCCATTCGATGGTGTCCGGGATCTCGACGCTCT
CCCTTATGCGACTCCTGCATTAGGAAGCAGCCCAGTAGTAGGTTGAGGCCGTTGAGCACCGCCGCCGCAA
GGAATGGTGCATGCAAGGAGATGGCGCCCAACAGTCCCCCGGCCACGGGGCCTGCCACCATACCCACGCC
GAAACAAGCGCTCATGAGCCCGAAGTGGCGAGCCCGATCTTCCCCATCGGTGATGTCGGCGATATAGGCG
CCAGCAACCGCACCTGTGGCGCCGGTGATGCCGGCCACGATGCGTCCGGCGTAGAGGATCGAGATCTCGA
TCCCGCGAAATTAATACGACTCACTATAGG
Features (pLannotate 1.2.2; 19 found; start..end, strand, type, name):
      1..25      +  protein_bind   lac operator: The lac repressor binds to the lac operator to inhibit transcription in E. coli. This inhibition can be relieved by adding lactose or isopropyl-β-D-thiogalactopyranoside (IPTG). lac repressor encoded by lacI
     40..62      +  RBS            RBS: efficient ribosome binding site from bacteriophage T7 gene 10 (Olins and Rangwala, 1989)
     70..483     +  CDS            OlyA6: OLYA6_PLEOS - Experimental evidence at protein level: Swiss-Prot protein existence level 1. Has hemolytic activity against bovine erythrocytes at nanomolar concentrations in vitro. Promotes active pleurotolysin B (PlyB)-dependent permeabilization of membranes rich in cholesterol and sphingomyelin. May play an important role in the initial phase of fungal fruiting. From Pleurotus ostreatus (Oyster mushroom) (White-rot fungus).
    529..546     +  CDS            9xHis (fragment): 9xHis affinity tag
    556..605     +  CDS            SET1 (fragment): solubility-enhancement tag derived from T7 phage gene 10B
    613..660     +  terminator     T7 terminator: transcription terminator for bacteriophage T7 RNA polymerase
    697..1125    +  rep_origin     f1 ori (sequence partly withheld): f1 bacteriophage origin of replication; arrow indicates direction of (+) strand synthesis
   1178..1282    +  promoter       AmpR promoter: bla
   1283..2143    +  CDS            AmpR: β-lactamase; bla; confers resistance to ampicillin, carbenicillin, and related antibiotics
   2314..2902    +  rep_origin     ori: high-copy-number ColE1/pMB1/pBR322/pUC origin of replication
   3088..3227    -  misc_feature   bom: basis of mobility region from pBR322
   3329..3520    -  CDS            rop: Rop protein, which maintains plasmids at low copy number; rop
   3537..3917    +  CDS            YPB1_ECOLX: Protein predicted: Swiss-Prot protein existence level 4. From Escherichia coli.
   3989..4280    -  CDS            TcR (fragment): tetracycline efflux protein; tet; confers resistance to tetracycline
   4295..4316    -  protein_bind   CAP binding site: CAP binding activates transcription in the presence of cAMP. E. coli catabolite activator protein
   4329..5411    -  CDS            lacI: lac repressor; lacI; The lac repressor binds to the lac operator to inhibit transcription in E. coli. This inhibition can be relieved by adding lactose or isopropyl-β-D-thiogalactopyranoside (IPTG).
   5412..5489    -  promoter       lacI promoter: lacI
   5497..5776    -  CDS            TcR (fragment): tetracycline efflux protein; tet; confers resistance to tetracycline
   5798..5816    +  promoter       T7 promoter: promoter for bacteriophage T7 RNA polymerase
