[The description below was written by a language model from this plasmid's Addgene catalogue record and pLannotate feature annotations shown in this document.]
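Description:
pOlyA(E69A) is a bacterial expression plasmid built on the unmodified pET21c+ backbone for producing a mutant form of ostreolysin A (OlyA), a protein from the oyster mushroom Pleurotus ostreatus. It is propagated in E. coli through a ColE1/pMB1-type origin and selected with ampicillin via the β-lactamase gene. The catalogue lists it as high copy, although the annotated backbone also carries the rop gene and the bom region inherited from pBR322. An f1 phage origin is present as well. The short tetracycline-resistance fragments and the small predicted E. coli ORF in the feature table appear to be nonfunctional backbone remnants rather than working elements.

The expression cassette follows the standard pET layout. A T7 promoter with an adjacent lac operator drives transcription, the T7 gene 10 ribosome binding site directs translation, and a T7 terminator closes the unit. A plasmid-borne lacI gene supplies repressor, so expression stays low until IPTG is added in a host that provides T7 RNA polymerase, such as a BL21(DE3) derivative. The roughly 480 bp insert encodes OlyA with four substitutions (C62S, E69A, C94S and S151C) fused to a C-terminal His6 tag. The annotation software labels this tag as a fragment of a longer His tag, and its short "SET1" hit just before the terminator is probably a match to vector sequence rather than part of the protein.

According to the record, the E69A mutant senses sphingomyelin whether or not cholesterol is present. The record does not explain the role of the three cysteine-related substitutions. The plasmid is therefore a source of affinity-purifiable recombinant protein for use as a sphingomyelin sensor in membrane studies.
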