Addgene plasmid #132392: pOlyA(E69A)
Purpose: Mutant version of OlyA that senses sphingomyelin without or with cholesterol
Depositing lab: Arun Radhakrishnan. Depositing organization: University of Texas Southwestern Medical Center. Publication: Molecular Discrimination between Two Conformations of Sphingomyelin in Plasma Membranes. Endapally S, Frias D, Grzemska M, Gay A, Tomchick DR, Radhakrishnan A. Cell. 2019 Feb 21;176(5):1040-1053.e17. doi: 10.1016/j.cell.2018.12.042. Epub 2019 Jan 31. PubMed 30712872.
Backbone
  Vector backbone: pET21c+
  Modifications to backbone: None
  Vector type: Bacterial Expression
Growth in bacteria
  Bacterial resistance: Ampicillin, 100 μg/mL
  Growth temperature: 37°C
  Growth strain: NEB Stable
  Growth instructions: BL21 (DE3) pLysS E. coli-competent cells used for protein production. Growth at 37°C until O.D. of 0.4 - 0.8. Then, expression induced with 1 mM IPTG at 18°C for 16 h
  Copy number: High Copy
Gene/Insert
  Gene/Insert name: Ostreolysin A point mutant (E69A) (alt name: OlyA(E69A))
  Species: Pleurotus ostreatus
  Insert size (bp): 480
  Mutation: Mutations: C62S, E69A, C94S, S151C
  Tag / fusion protein: His6 tag (C terminal on insert)
Terms and licenses: Academic/Nonprofit Terms; Industry Terms: Not Available to Industry
How to cite: pOlyA(E69A) was a gift from Arun Radhakrishnan (Addgene plasmid # 132392 ; http://n2t.net/addgene:132392 ; RRID:Addgene_132392)
