>Addgene plasmid #132392 | pOlyA(E69A) | depositor partial sequence | sequence record 305074 | OlyA(E69A), Primer T7
ATGGCGTACGCCCAATGGGTCATCATTATCATCCACAACGTCGGATCTCAAGACGTGAAGATCAAGAACC
TCAAGGCTTCCTGGGGGAAGCTTCACGCTGACGGTGACAAAGACGCTGAAGTCTCAGCAAGCAACTACGA
AGGAAAGATCGTCAAGCCTGACGAGAAGCTCCAGATCAACGCCTCTGGCAGATCAGATGCCGCCGCGGGC
ACGACCGGAACCTTCGATCTTGTCGACCCTGCCGATGGCGACAAGCAGGTCCGCCACTTCTACTGGGACT
CTCCCTGGGGCAGCAAAACCAACACTTGGACCGTTAGCGGCTCCAACACCAAGTGGATGATCGAGTACTC
TGGGCAGAACTTGGACAGCGGTGCCCTCGGCACCATCACCGTCGACACCTTGAAGAAGGGGAACCTGGTT
CCGCGCGGCAGCGAAGGCAAAAGCGGCTGCGGCCTCGAGCACCACCACCACCACCACTGA
